Addgene plasmid #57582: tdEos-ARP3-C-12
Purpose: Localization: Actin Related Protein, Excitation: 505 / 569, Emission: 516 / 581
Depositing lab: Michael Davidson. Depositing organization: Florida State University, Tallahassee.
Backbone
  Vector backbone: tdEos-C1
  Backbone size w/o insert (bp): 4750
  Vector type: Mammalian Expression
  Selectable markers: Neomycin (select with G418)
Growth in bacteria
  Bacterial resistance: Kanamycin, 50 μg/mL
  Growth temperature: 37°C
  Growth strain: DH5alpha
  Copy number: High Copy
Gene/Insert
  Gene/Insert name: ARP3 (alt name: NM_005721)
  Species: H. sapiens (human)
  Entrez Gene: ACTR3 (a.k.a. ARP3)
  Promoter: CMV
  Tag / fusion protein: tdEos (N terminal on backbone)
  Cloning method: Unknown
  Sequencing primers: 5′ CMV-F; 3′ SV40pA-R
Terms and licenses: Academic/Nonprofit Terms; Industry Terms
Depositor comments: . Excitation = 505 / 569; Emission = 516 / 581
How to cite: tdEos-ARP3-C-12 was a gift from Michael Davidson (Addgene plasmid # 57582 ; http://n2t.net/addgene:57582 ; RRID:Addgene_57582)
