[The description below was written by a language model from this plasmid's Addgene catalogue record and pLannotate feature annotations shown in this document.]
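Description:
tdEos-ARP3-C-12 is a mammalian expression plasmid built on the tdEos-C1 backbone, a C1-style fluorescent-protein fusion vector. It encodes human ARP3 (ACTR3) fused at its N terminus to tandem-dimer Eos. The sequenced record is about 6.6 kb. In it, the CMV immediate-early enhancer and promoter drive a single open reading frame made of two consecutive Eos-family coding units, annotated as d2EosFP and an EosFP fragment, which together form the tandem dimer. The ACTR3 coding sequence follows, and an SV40 polyadenylation signal terminates the transcript. The annotation tool matched the insert to the bovine ARP3 protein entry, but the catalogue lists the insert as human, and a match of this kind would be expected for a highly conserved protein.

The plasmid is propagated in E. coli from a high-copy ColE1/pUC-type origin, and an f1 origin is also present. One NeoR/KanR (aph(3')-II) cassette serves both hosts. A bacterial bla-type promoter gives kanamycin resistance in E. coli, and the SV40 early promoter with an HSV TK polyadenylation signal allows G418 selection of stably transfected mammalian cells. The short hits annotated as RSF ori, large T antigen, ble and bGH poly(A) are fragments and are probably backbone remnants or partial matches rather than functional elements.

Eos is a green-to-red photoconvertible fluorescent protein. The record gives excitation/emission values of 505/516 nm for the green state and 569/581 nm for the red state. ARP3 is the ATP-binding subunit of the Arp2/3 complex, which nucleates branched actin networks. The fusion is therefore intended as a localization marker for Arp2/3-containing actin structures in mammalian cells, and its photoconversion makes it suitable for tracking or highlighting selected protein populations.
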