Features (pLannotate 1.2.2; 16 found; start..end, strand, type, name):
      1..53      +  rep_origin     RSF ori (fragment): Plasmids containing the RSF 1030 origin of replication can be propagated in E. coli cells that contain additional plasmids with compatible origins.
    121..424     +  enhancer       CMV enhancer: human cytomegalovirus immediate early enhancer
    425..628     +  promoter       CMV promoter: human cytomegalovirus (CMV) immediate early promoter
    673..1350    +  CDS            d2EosFP: d2EosFP is a photoconvertible red fluorescent protein published in 2004, derived from Lobophyllia hemprichii.
   1398..2074    +  CDS            EosFP (fragment): green-to-red photoswitchable fluorescent protein (Wiedenmann et al., 2004)
   2110..3360    +  CDS            ACTR3 (sequence partly withheld): ARP3_BOVIN - Also known as ARP3. Experimental evidence at protein level: Swiss-Prot protein existence level 1. ATP-binding component of the Arp2/3 complex, a multiprotein complex that mediates actin polymerization upon stimulation by nucleation-promoting factor (NPF). The Arp2/3 complex mediates the formation of branched actin networks in the cytoplasm, providing the force for cell motility. Seems to contact the pointed end of the daughter actin filament. In podocytes, required for the formation of lamellipodia downstream of AVIL and PLCE1 regulation. In addition to its role in the cytoplasmic
   3386..3470    +  CDS            large T antigen (fragment): large T antigen from SV40 (simian virus 40)
   3493..3614    +  polyA_signal   SV40 poly(A) signal: SV40 polyadenylation signal
   3648..4076    -  rep_origin     f1 ori (sequence partly withheld): f1 bacteriophage origin of replication; arrow indicates direction of (+) strand synthesis
   4103..4207    +  promoter       AmpR promoter: bla
   4276..4486    +  promoter       SV40 promoter: SV40 early promoter
   4529..5323    +  CDS            NeoR/KanR: aminoglycoside phosphotransferase from Tn5; aph(3')-II (or nptII); confers resistance to neomycin, kanamycin, and G418 (Geneticin®)
   5344..5496    +  CDS            ble (fragment): BLE_KLEPN - Experimental evidence at protein level: Swiss-Prot protein existence level 1. Binding protein with a strong affinity to the bleomycin family of antibiotics. Binds to CL990; an antimitotic-antibiotic compound. From Klebsiella pneumoniae.
   5555..5602    +  polyA_signal   HSV TK poly(A) signal: herpes simplex virus thymidine kinase polyadenylation signal (Cole and Stacy, 1985)
   5693..5709    -  polyA_signal   bGH poly(A) signal (fragment): bovine growth hormone polyadenylation signal
   5931..6519    +  rep_origin     ori: high-copy-number ColE1/pMB1/pBR322/pUC origin of replication
>Addgene plasmid #57582 | tdEos-ARP3-C-12 | addgene full sequence | sequence record 319096 | Addgene NGS Result
CACATGTTCTTTCCTGCGTTATCCCCTGATTCTGTGGATAACCGTATTACCGCCATGCATTAGTTATTAA
TAGTAATCAATTACGGGGTCATTAGTTCATAGCCCATATATGGAGTTCCGCGTTACATAACTTACGGTAA
ATGGCCCGCCTGGCTGACCGCCCAACGACCCCCGCCCATTGACGTCAATAATGACGTATGTTCCCATAGT
AACGCCAATAGGGACTTTCCATTGACGTCAATGGGTGGAGTATTTACGGTAAACTGCCCACTTGGCAGTA
CATCAAGTGTATCATATGCCAAGTACGCCCCCTATTGACGTCAATGACGGTAAATGGCCCGCCTGGCATT
ATGCCCAGTACATGACCTTATGGGACTTTCCTACTTGGCAGTACATCTACGTATTAGTCATCGCTATTAC
CATGGTGATGCGGTTTTGGCAGTACATCAATGGGCGTGGATAGCGGTTTGACTCACGGGGATTTCCAAGT
CTCCACCCCATTGACGTCAATGGGAGTTTGTTTTGGCACCAAAATCAACGGGACTTTCCAAAATGTCGTA
ACAACTCCGCCCCATTGACGCAAATGGGCGGTAGGCGTGTACGGTGGGAGGTCTATATAAGCAGAGCTGG
TTTAGTGAACCGTCAGATCCGCTAGCGCTACCGGTCGCCACCATGAGTGCGATTAAGCCAGACATGAAGA
TCAACCTCCGTATGGAAGGCAACGTAAACGGGCACCACTTTGTGATCGACGGAGATGGTACAGGCAAGCC
TTTTGAGGGAAAACAGAGTATGGATCTTGAAGTCAAAGAGGGCGGACCTCTGCCTTTTGCCTTTGATATC
CTGACCACTGCATTCCATTACGGCAACAGGGTATTCGCCGAATATCCAGACCACATACAAGACTATTTTA
AGCAGTCGTTTCCTAAGGGGTATTCGTGGGAACGAAGCTTGACTTTCGAAGACGGGGGCATTTGCATTGC
CAGAAACGACATAACAATGGAAGGGGACACTTTCTATAATAAAGTTCGATTTCACGGTGTAAACTTTCCC
GCCAATGGTCCAGTTATGCAGAAGAAGACGCTGAAATGGGAGCCCTCCACTGAGAAAATGTATGTGCGTG
ATGGAGTGCTGACTGGTGATATTCGCATGGCTTTGTTGCTTGAAGGAAATGCCCATTACCGATGTGACTT
CAGAACTACTTACAAAGCTAAGGAGAAGGGTGTCAAGTTACCAGGCTACCACTTTGTGGACCACTGCATT
GAGATTTTAAGCCATGACAAAGATTACAACAAGGTTAAGCTGTATGAGCATGCTGTTGCTCATTCTGGAT
TGCCTGACAATGCCAGACGATCCGGTAGCGGTCACGGTACTGGTTCTACTGGTTCTGGTTCTTCTGAGAG
TGCGATTAAGCCAGACATGAAGATCAACCTCCGTATGGAAGGCAACGTAAACGGGCACCACTTTGTGATC
GACGGAGATGGTACAGGCAAGCCTTTTGAGGGAAAACAGAGTATGGATCTTGAAGTCAAAGAGGGCGGAC
CTCTGCCTTTTGCCTTTGATATCCTGACCACTGCATTCCATTACGGCAACAGGGTATTCGCCGAATATCC
AGACCACATACAAGACTATTTTAAGCAGTCGTTTCCTAAGGGGTATTCGTGGGAACGAAGCTTGACTTTC
GAAGACGGGGGCATTTGCATTGCCAGAAACGACATAACAATGGAAGGGGACACTTTCTATAATAAAGTTC
GATTTCACGGTGTAAACTTTCCCGCCAATGGTCCAGTTATGCAGAAGAAGACGCTGAAATGGGAGCCCTC
CACTGAGAAAATGTATGTGCGTGATGGAGTGCTGACTGGTGATATTCGCATGGCTTTGTTGCTTGAAGGA
AATGCCCATTACCGATGTGACTTCAGAACTACTTACAAAGCTAAGGAGAAGGGTGTCAAGTTACCAGGCT
ACCACTTTGTGGACCACTGCATTGAGATTTTAAGCCATGACAAAGATTACAACAAGGTTAAGCTGTATGA
GCATGCTGTTGCTCATTCTGGATTGCCTGACAATGCCAGACGATCCGGACTCAGATCTGGTGGAAGCGGC
GCTGGAGGGGCG
[1233 nt withheld, positions 2113-3345]
TTTGGAGTCATGTCGTAAGGATCCACCGGATCTAGATAACTGATCATAATCAGCCATACCACATTTGTAG
AGGTTTTACTTGCTTTAAAAAACCTCCCACACCTCCCCCTGAACCTGAAACATAAAATGAATGCAATTGT
TGTTGTTAACTTGTTTATTGCAGCTTATAATGGTTACAAATAAAGCAATAGCATCACAAATTTCACAAAT
AAAGCATTTTTTTCACTGCATTCTAGTTGTGGTTTGTCCAAACTCATCAATGTATCTTAAGGCGTAAATT
GTAAGCGTTAATATTTTGTTAAAATTCGCGTTAAATTTTTGTTAAATCAGCTCATTTTTTAACCAATAGG
CCGAAATCGGCAAAATCCCTTATAAATCAAAAGAATAGACCGAGATAGGGT
[37 nt withheld, positions 3747-3783]
AAAGAACGTGGACTCCAACGTCAAAGG
[49 nt withheld, positions 3811-3859]
T
[91 nt withheld, positions 3861-3951]
G
[124 nt withheld, positions 3953-4076]
CAGGTGGCACTTTTCGGGGAAATGTGCGCGGAACCCCTATTTGTTTATTTTTCTAAATACATTCAAATAT
GTATCCGCTCATGAGACAATAACCCTGATAAATGCTTCAATAATATTGAAAAAGGAAGAGTCCTGAGGCG
GAAAGAACCAGCTGTGGAATGTGTGTCAGTTAGGGTGTGGAAAGTCCCCAGGCTCCCCAGCAGGCAGAAG
TATGCAAAGCATGCATCTCAATTAGTCAGCAACCATAGTCCCGCCCCTAACTCCGCCCATCCCGCCCCTA
ACTCCGCCCAGTTCCGCCCATTCTCCGCCCCATGGCTGACTAATTTTTTTTATTTATGCAGAGGCCGAGG
CCGCCTCGGCCTCTGAGCTATTCCAGAAGTAGTGAGGAGGCTTTTTTGGAGGCCTAGGCTTTTGCAAAGA
TCGATCAAGAGACAGGATGAGGATCGTTTCGCATGATTGAACAAGATGGATTGCACGCAGGTTCTCCGGC
CGCTTGGGTGGAGAGGCTATTCGGCTATGACTGGGCACAACAGACAATCGGCTGCTCTGATGCCGCCGTG
TTCCGGCTGTCAGCGCAGGGGCGCCCGGTTCTTTTTGTCAAGACCGACCTGTCCGGTGCCCTGAATGAAC
TGCAAGACGAGGCAGCGCGGCTATCGTGGCTGGCCACGACGGGCGTTCCTTGCGCAGCTGTGCTCGACGT
TGTCACTGAAGCGGGAAGGGACTGGCTGCTATTGGGCGAAGTGCCGGGGCAGGATCTCCTGTCATCTCAC
CTTGCTCCTGCCGAGAAAGTATCCATCATGGCTGATGCAATGCGGCGGCTGCATACGCTTGATCCGGCTA
CCTGCCCATTCGACCACCAAGCGAAACATCGCATCGAGCGAGCACGTACTCGGATGGAAGCCGGTCTTGT
CGATCAGGATGATCTGGACGAAGAGCATCAGGGGCTCGCGCCAGCCGAACTGTTCGCCAGGCTCAAGGCG
AGCATGCCCGACGGCGAGGATCTCGTCGTGACCCATGGCGATGCCTGCTTGCCGAATATCATGGTGGAAA
ATGGCCGCTTTTCTGGATTCATCGACTGTGGCCGGCTGGGTGTGGCGGACCGCTATCAGGACATAGCGTT
GGCTACCCGTGATATTGCTGAAGAGCTTGGCGGCGAATGGGCTGACCGCTTCCTCGTGCTTTACGGTATC
GCCGCTCCCGATTCGCAGCGCATCGCCTTCTATCGCCTTCTTGACGAGTTCTTCTGAGCGGGACTCTGGG
GTTCGAAATGACCGACCAAGCGACGCCCAACCTGCCATCACGAGATTTCGATTCCACCGCCGCCTTCTAT
GAAAGGTTGGGCTTCGGAATCGTTTTCCGGGACGCCGGCTGGATGATCCTCCAGCGCGGGGATCTCATGC
TGGAGTTCTTCGCCCACCCTAGGGGGAGGCTAACTGAAACACGGAAGGAGACAATACCGGAAGGAACCCG
CGCTATGACGGCAATAAAAAGACAGAATAAAACGCACGGTGTTGGGTCGTTTGTTCATAAACGCGGGGTT
CGGTCCCAGGGCTGGCACTCTGTCGATACCCCACCGAGACCCCATTGGGGCCAATACGCCCGCGTTTCTT
CCTTTTCCCCACCCCACCCCCCAAGTTCGGGTGAAGGCCCAGGGCTCGCAGCCAACGTCGGGGCGGCAGG
CCCTGCCATAGCCTCAGGTTACTCATATATACTTTAGATTGATTTAAAACTTCATTTTTAATTTAAAAGG
ATCTAGGTGAAGATCCTTTTTGATAATCTCATGACCAAAATCCCTTAACGTGAGTTTTCGTTCCACTGAG
CGTCAGACCCCGTAGAAAAGATCAAAGGATCTTCTTGAGATCCTTTTTTTCTGCGCGTAATCTGCTGCTT
GCAAACAAAAAAACCACCGCTACCAGCGGTGGTTTGTTTGCCGGATCAAGAGCTACCAACTCTTTTTCCG
AAGGTAACTGGCTTCAGCAGAGCGCAGATACCAAATACTGTTCTTCTAGTGTAGCCGTAGTTAGGCCACC
ACTTCAAGAACTCTGTAGCACCGCCTACATACCTCGCTCTGCTAATCCTGTTACCAGTGGCTGCTGCCAG
TGGCGATAAGTCGTGTCTTACCGGGTTGGACTCAAGACGATAGTTACCGGATAAGGCGCAGCGGTCGGGC
TGAACGGGGGGTTCGTGCACACAGCCCAGCTTGGAGCGAACGACCTACACCGAACTGAGATACCTACAGC
GTGAGCTATGAGAAAGCGCCACGCTTCCCGAAGGGAGAAAGGCGGACAGGTATCCGGTAAGCGGCAGGGT
CGGAACAGGAGAGCGCACGAGGGAGCTTCCAGGGGGAAACGCCTGGTATCTTTATAGTCCTGTCGGGTTT
CGCCACCTCTGACTTGAGCGTCGATTTTTGTGATGCTCGTCAGGGGGGCGGAGCCTATGGAAAAACGCCA
GCAACGCGGCCTTTTTACGGTTCCTGGCCTTTTGCTGGCCTTTTGCT
