>Addgene plasmid #57582 | tdEos-ARP3-C-12 | depositor partial sequence | sequence record 88731 | insert sequence
GCTAGCGCTACCGGTCGCCACCATGAGTGCGATTAAGCCAGACATGAAGATCAACCTCCGTATGGAAGGC
AACGTAAACGGGCACCACTTTGTGATCGACGGAGATGGTACAGGCAAGCCTTTTGAGGGAAAACAGAGTA
TGGATCTTGAAGTCAAAGAGGGCGGACCTCTGCCTTTTGCCTTTGATATCCTGACCACTGCATTCCATTA
CGGCAACAGGGTATTCGCCGAATATCCAGACCACATACAAGACTATTTTAAGCAGTCGTTTCCTAAGGGG
TATTCGTGGGAACGAAGCTTGACTTTCGAAGACGGGGGCATTTGCATTGCCAGAAACGACATAACAATGG
AAGGGGACACTTTCTATAATAAAGTTCGATTTCACGGTGTAAACTTTCCCGCCAATGGTCCAGTTATGCA
GAAGAAGACGCTGAAATGGGAGCCCTCCACTGAGAAAATGTATGTGCGTGATGGAGTGCTGACTGGTGAT
ATTCGCATGGCTTTGTTGCTTGAAGGAAATGCCCATTACCGATGTGACTTCAGAACTACTTACAAAGCTA
AGGAGAAGGGTGTCAAGTTACCAGGCTACCACTTTGTGGACCACTGCATTGAGATTTTAAGCCATGACAA
AGATTACAACAAGGTTAAGCTGTATGAGCATGCTGTTGCTCATTCTGGATTGCCTGACAATGCCAGACGA
TCCGGTAGCGGTCACGGTACTGGTTCTACTGGTTCTGGTTCTTCTGAGAGTGCGATTAAGCCAGACATGA
AGATCAACCTCCGTATGGAAGGCAACGTAAACGGGCACCACTTTGTGATCGACGGAGATGGTACAGGCAA
GCCTTTTGAGGGAAAACAGAGTATGGATCTTGAAGTCAAAGAGGGCGGACCTCTGCCTTTTGCCTTTGAT
ATCCTGACCACTGCATTCCATTACGGCAACAGGGTATTCGCCGAATATCCAGACCACATACAAGACTATT
TTAAGCAGTCGTTTCCTAAGGGGTATTCGTGGGAACGAAGCTTGACTTTCGAAGACGGGGGCATTTGCAT
TGCCAGAAACGACATAACAATGGAAGGGGACACTTTCTATAATAAAGTTCGATTTCACGGTGTAAACTTT
CCCGCCAATGGTCCAGTTATGCAGAAGAAGACGCTGAAATGGGAGCCCTCCACTGAGAAAATGTATGTGC
GTGATGGAGTGCTGACTGGTGATATTCGCATGGCTTTGTTGCTTGAAGGAAATGCCCATTACCGATGTGA
CTTCAGAACTACTTACAAAGCTAAGGAGAAGGGTGTCAAGTTACCAGGCTACCACTTTGTGGACCACTGC
ATTGAGATTTTAAGCCATGACAAAGATTACAACAAGGTTAAGCTGTATGAGCATGCTGTTGCTCATTCTG
GATTGCCTGACAATGCCAGACGATCCGGACTCAGATCTGGTGGAAGCGGCGCTGGAGGGGCG
[1233 nt withheld, positions 1463-2695]
TTTGGAGTCATGTCGTAAGGATCCACCGGATCTAGATAACTGATCATA
